Addgene plasmid #35268: pBbE8a-RFP
Depositing lab: Jay Keasling. Depositing organization: University of California, Berkeley. Publication: BglBrick vectors and datasheets: A synthetic biology platform for gene expression. Lee TS, Krupa RA, Zhang F, Hajimorad M, Holtz WJ, Prasad N, Lee SK, Keasling JD. J Biol Eng. 2011 Sep 20;5:12. 10.1186/1754-1611-5-12 PubMed 21933410.
Backbone
  Vector backbone: pBb
  Backbone size w/o insert (bp): 3340
  Vector type: Bacterial Expression, Synthetic Biology
Growth in bacteria
  Bacterial resistance: Ampicillin, 100 μg/mL
  Growth temperature: 37°C
  Growth strain: DH5alpha
  Copy number: High Copy
Gene/Insert
  Gene/Insert name: RFP (alt name: JBEI Part ID: JPUB_000034)
  Species: Synthetic
  Insert size (bp): 678
  Promoter: BAD
  Cloning method: Restriction Enzyme
  Sequencing primers: 5′ jkRFP-R (gctttggaaccgtactggaa); 3′ jkRFP-F (tggtcactacgacgctgaag)
Terms and licenses: Academic/Nonprofit Terms; Industry Terms: Not Available to Industry
Depositor comments: JBEI Part ID: JPUB_000034; Origin: colE1
How to cite: pBbE8a-RFP was a gift from Jay Keasling (Addgene plasmid # 35268 ; http://n2t.net/addgene:35268 ; RRID:Addgene_35268)
