[The description below was written by a language model from this plasmid's Addgene catalogue record and pLannotate feature annotations shown in this document.]
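Description:
pBbE8a-RFP is a bacterial expression plasmid from the BglBrick (pBb) vector series, a synthetic biology platform of modular, interchangeable vectors for gene expression in E. coli. The full sequence is about 4.0 kb, consisting of a roughly 3.3 kb backbone and a 678 bp insert. It replicates from a ColE1-type origin, recorded as high copy, and is selected with ampicillin through a β-lactamase gene driven by its own bla promoter and followed by a phage lambda t0 terminator, which insulates the marker from the neighbouring origin module.

The payload is mRFP1, a monomeric red fluorescent derivative of DsRed, placed downstream of the arabinose-inducible araBAD (PBAD) promoter. The araC regulatory gene lies immediately upstream and is transcribed in the opposite direction, as in the native E. coli arabinose operon. AraC represses the promoter in the absence of L-arabinose and activates it when the sugar is present, so reporter expression can be switched on and titrated with inducer. Transcription of the reporter is stopped by a double terminator made of the rrnB T1 and phage T7 early (T7Te) terminators, limiting read-through into the origin.

In this vector family RFP acts as a placeholder reporter. It allows the behaviour of a given combination of origin, promoter and resistance marker to be measured by fluorescence, and it can be replaced by a gene of interest using restriction enzyme cloning. The construct therefore suits benchmarking arabinose-inducible expression from a ColE1, ampicillin-resistant backbone and serves as a starting vector for building regulated expression constructs in metabolic engineering and synthetic biology work.
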