Features (pLannotate 1.2.2; 9 found; start..end, strand, type, name):
      7..885     -  CDS            araC: L-arabinose regulatory protein; araC
    912..1196    +  promoter       araBAD promoter: araBAD; promoter of the L-arabinose operon of E. coli; the araC regulatory gene is transcribed in the opposite direction (Guzman et al., 1995)
   1246..1923    +  CDS            mRFP1: monomeric derivative of DsRed (Campbell et al., 2002)
   1956..2027    +  terminator     rrnB T1 terminator: transcription terminator T1 from the E. coli rrnB gene
   2043..2070    +  terminator     T7Te terminator: phage T7 early transcription terminator
   2228..2816    -  rep_origin     ori: high-copy-number ColE1/pMB1/pBR322/pUC origin of replication
   2904..2998    -  terminator     lambda t0 terminator: transcription terminator from phage lambda
   3028..3888    -  CDS            AmpR: β-lactamase; bla; confers resistance to ampicillin, carbenicillin, and related antibiotics
   3889..3993    -  promoter       AmpR promoter: bla
>Addgene plasmid #35268 | pBbE8a-RFP | depositor full sequence | sequence record 42935 | pBbE8a-RFP sequence 4018 bps
GACGTCTTATGACAACTTGACGGCTACATCATTCACTTTTTCTTCACAACCGGCACGGAACTCGCTCGGG
CTGGCCCCGGTGCATTTTTTAAATACCCGCGAGAAATAGAGTTGATCGTCAAAACCAACATTGCGACCGA
CGGTGGCGATAGGCATCCGGGTGGTGCTCAAAAGCAGCTTCGCCTGGCTGATACGTTGGTCCTCGCGCCA
GCTTAAGACGCTAATCCCTAACTGCTGGCGGAAAAGATGTGACAGACGCGACGGCGACAAGCAAACATGC
TGTGCGACGCTGGCGATATCAAAATTGCTGTCTGCCAGGTGATCGCTGATGTACTGACAAGCCTCGCGTA
CCCGATTATCCATCGGTGGATGGAGCGACTCGTTAATCGCTTCCATGCGCCGCAGTAACAATTGCTCAAG
CAGATTTATCGCCAGCAGCTCCGAATAGCGCCCTTCCCCTTGCCCGGCGTTAATGATTTGCCCAAACAGG
TCGCTGAAATGCGGCTGGTGCGCTTCATCCGGGCGAAAGAACCCCGTATTGGCAAATATTGACGGCCAGT
TAAGCCATTCATGCCAGTAGGCGCGCGGACGAAAGTAAACCCACTGGTGATACCATTCGCGAGCCTCCGG
ATGACGACCGTAGTGATGAATCTCTCCTGGCGGGAACAGCAAAATATCACCCGGTCGGCAAACAAATTCT
CGTCCCTGATTTTTCACCACCCCCTGACCGCGAATGGTGAGATTGAGAATATAACCTTTCATTCCCAGCG
GTCGGTCGATAAAAAAATCGAGATAACCGTTGGCCTCAATCGGCGTTAAACCCGCCACCAGATGGGCATT
AAACGAGTATCCCGGCAGCAGGGGATCATTTTGCGCTTCAGCCATACTTTTCATACTCCCGCCATTCAGA
GAAGAAACCAATTGTCCATATTGCATCAGACATTGCCGTCACTGCGTCTTTTACTGGCTCTTCTCGCTAA
CCAAACCGGTAACCCCGCTTATTAAAAGCATTCTGTAACAAAGCGGGACCAAAGCCATGACAAAAACGCG
TAACAAAAGTGTCTATAATCACGGCAGAAAAGTCCACATTGATTATTTGCACGGCGTCACACTTTGCTAT
GCCATAGCATTTTTATCCATAAGATTAGCGGATTCTACCTGACGCTTTTTATCGCAACTCTCTACTGTTT
CTCCATACCCGTTTTTTTGGGAATTCAAAAGATCTTTTAAGAAGGAGATATACATATGGCGAGTAGCGAA
GACGTTATCAAAGAGTTCATGCGTTTCAAAGTTCGTATGGAAGGTTCCGTTAACGGTCACGAGTTCGAAA
TCGAAGGTGAAGGTGAAGGTCGTCCGTACGAAGGTACCCAGACCGCTAAACTGAAAGTTACCAAAGGTGG
TCCGCTGCCGTTCGCTTGGGACATCCTGTCCCCGCAGTTCCAGTACGGTTCCAAAGCTTACGTTAAACAC
CCGGCTGACATCCCGGACTACCTGAAACTGTCCTTCCCGGAAGGTTTCAAATGGGAACGTGTTATGAACT
TCGAAGACGGTGGTGTTGTTACCGTTACCCAGGACTCCTCCCTGCAAGACGGTGAGTTCATCTACAAAGT
TAAACTGCGTGGTACCAACTTCCCGTCCGACGGTCCGGTTATGCAGAAAAAAACCATGGGTTGGGAAGCT
TCCACCGAACGTATGTACCCGGAAGACGGTGCTCTGAAAGGTGAAATCAAAATGCGTCTGAAACTGAAAG
ACGGTGGTCACTACGACGCTGAAGTTAAAACCACCTACATGGCTAAAAAACCGGTTCAGCTGCCGGGTGC
TTACAAAACCGACATCAAACTGGACATCACCTCCCACAACGAAGACTACACCATCGTTGAACAGTACGAA
CGTGCTGAAGGTCGTCACTCCACCGGTGCTTAAGGATCCAAACTCGAGTAAGGATCTCCAGGCATCAAAT
AAAACGAAAGGCTCAGTCGAAAGACTGGGCCTTTCGTTTTATCTGTTGTTTGTCGGTGAACGCTCTCTAC
TAGAGTCACACTGGCTCACCTTCGGGTGGGCCTTTCTGCGTTTATACCTAGGGCGTTCGGCTGCGGCGAG
CGGTATCAGCTCACTCAAAGGCGGTAATACGGTTATCCACAGAATCAGGGGATAACGCAGGAAAGAACAT
GTGAGCAAAAGGCCAGCAAAAGGCCAGGAACCGTAAAAAGGCCGCGTTGCTGGCGTTTTTCCATAGGCTC
CGCCCCCCTGACGAGCATCACAAAAATCGACGCTCAAGTCAGAGGTGGCGAAACCCGACAGGACTATAAA
GATACCAGGCGTTTCCCCCTGGAAGCTCCCTCGTGCGCTCTCCTGTTCCGACCCTGCCGCTTACCGGATA
CCTGTCCGCCTTTCTCCCTTCGGGAAGCGTGGCGCTTTCTCATAGCTCACGCTGTAGGTATCTCAGTTCG
GTGTAGGTCGTTCGCTCCAAGCTGGGCTGTGTGCACGAACCCCCCGTTCAGCCCGACCGCTGCGCCTTAT
CCGGTAACTATCGTCTTGAGTCCAACCCGGTAAGACACGACTTATCGCCACTGGCAGCAGCCACTGGTAA
CAGGATTAGCAGAGCGAGGTATGTAGGCGGTGCTACAGAGTTCTTGAAGTGGTGGCCTAACTACGGCTAC
ACTAGAAGGACAGTATTTGGTATCTGCGCTCTGCTGAAGCCAGTTACCTTCGGAAAAAGAGTTGGTAGCT
CTTGATCCGGCAAACAAACCACCGCTGGTAGCGGTGGTTTTTTTGTTTGCAAGCAGCAGATTACGCGCAG
AAAAAAAGGATCTCAAGAAGATCCTTTGATCTTTTCTACGGGGTCTGACGCTCAGTGGAACGAAAACTCA
CGTTAAGGGATTTTGGTCATGACTAGTGCTTGGATTCTCACCAATAAAAAACGCCCGGCGGCAACCGAGC
GTTCTGAACAAATCCAGATGGAGTTCTGAGGTCATTACTGGATCTATCAACAGGAGTCCAAGCGAGCTCG
TAAACTTGGTCTGACAGTTACCAATGCTTAATCAGTGAGGCACCTATCTCAGCGATCTGTCTATTTCGTT
CATCCATAGTTGCCTGACTCCCCGTCGTGTAGATAACTACGATACGGGAGGGCTTACCATCTGGCCCCAG
TGCTGCAATGATACCGCGAGACCCACGCTCACCGGCTCCAGATTTATCAGCAATAAACCAGCCAGCCGGA
AGGGCCGAGCGCAGAAGTGGTCCTGCAACTTTATCCGCCTCCATCCAGTCTATTAATTGTTGCCGGGAAG
CTAGAGTAAGTAGTTCGCCAGTTAATAGTTTGCGCAACGTTGTTGCCATTGCTACAGGCATCGTGGTGTC
ACGCTCGTCGTTTGGTATGGCTTCATTCAGCTCCGGTTCCCAACGATCAAGGCGAGTTACATGATCCCCC
ATGTTGTGCAAAAAAGCGGTTAGCTCCTTCGGTCCTCCGATCGTTGTCAGAAGTAAGTTGGCCGCAGTGT
TATCACTCATGGTTATGGCAGCACTGCATAATTCTCTTACTGTCATGCCATCCGTAAGATGCTTTTCTGT
GACTGGTGAGTACTCAACCAAGTCATTCTGAGAATAGTGTATGCGGCGACCGAGTTGCTCTTGCCCGGCG
TCAATACGGGATAATACCGCGCCACATAGCAGAACTTTAAAAGTGCTCATCATTGGAAAACGTTCTTCGG
GGCGAAAACTCTCAAGGATCTTACCGCTGTTGAGATCCAGTTCGATGTAACCCACTCGTGCACCCAACTG
ATCTTCAGCATCTTTTACTTTCACCAGCGTTTCTGGGTGAGCAAAAACAGGAAGGCAAAATGCCGCAAAA
AAGGGAATAAGGGCGACACGGAAATGTTGAATACTCATACTCTTCCTTTTTCAATATTATTGAAGCATTT
ATCAGGGTTATTGTCTCATGAGCGGATACATATTTGAATGTATTTAGAAAAATAAACAAATAGGGGTTCC
GCGCACATTTCCCCGAAAAGTGCCACCT
