>Addgene plasmid #35268 | pBbE8a-RFP | addgene partial sequence | sequence record 43503 | jkRFP-R 5'-gctttggaaccgtactggaa-3'
CGACGGCAGCGGACACCTTTGGTAACTTTCAGTTTAGCGGTCTGGGTACCTTCGTACGGACGACCTTCAC
CTTCACCTTCGATTTCGAACTCGTGACCGTTAACGGAACCTTCCATACGAACTTTGAAACGCATGAACTC
TTTGATAACGTCTTCGCTACTCGCCATATGTATATCTCCTTCTTAAAAGATCTTTTGAATTCCCAAAAAA
ACGGGTATGGAGAAACAGTAGAGAGTTGCGATAAAAAGCGTCAGGTAGAATCCGCTAATCTTATGGATAA
AAATGCTATGGCATAGCAAAGTGTGACGCCGTGCAAATAATCAATGTGGACTTTTCTGCCGTGATTATAG
ACACTTTTGTTACGCGTTTTTGTCATGGCTTTGGTCCCGCTTTGTTACAGAATGCTTTTAATAAGCGGGG
TTACCGGTTTGGTTAGCGAGAAGAGCCAGTAAAAGACGCAGTGACGGCAATGTCTGATGCAATATGGACA
ATTGGTTTCTTCTCTGAATGGCGGGAGTATGAAAAGTATGGCTGAAGCGCAAAATGATCCCCTGCTGCCG
GGATACTCGTTTAATGCCCATCTGGTGGCGGGTTTAACGCCGATTGAGGCCAACGGTTATCTCGATTTTT
TTATCGACCGACCGCTGGGAATGAAAGGTTATATTCTCAATCTCACCATTCGCGGTCAGGGGGTGGTGAA
AAATCAGGGACGAGAATTTGTTTGCCGACCGGGTGATATT
