>Addgene plasmid #35268 | pBbE8a-RFP | addgene partial sequence | sequence record 43504 | jkRFP-F 5'-tggtcactacgacgctgaag-3'
CGGTTCAGCTGCCGGGTGCTTACAAAACCGACATCAAACTGGACATCACCTCCCACAACGAAGACTACAC
CATCGTTGAACAGTACGAACGTGCTGAAGGTCGTCACTCCACCGGTGCTTAAGGATCCAAACTCGAGTAA
GGATCTCCAGGCATCAAATAAAACGAAAGGCTCAGTCGAAAGACTGGGCCTTTCGTTTTATCTGTTGTTT
GTCGGTGAACGCTCTCTACTAGAGTCACACTGGCTCACCTTCGGGTGGGCCTTTCTGCGTTTATACCTAG
GGCGTTCGGCTGCGGCGAGCGGTATCAGCTCACTCAAAGGCGGTAATACGGTTATCCACAGAATCAGGGG
ATAACGCAGGAAAGAACATGTGAGCAAAAGGCCAGCAAAAGGCCAGGAACCGTAAAAAGGCCGCGTTGCT
GGCGTTTTTCCATAGGCTCCGCCCCCCTGACGAGCATCACAAAAATCGACGCTCAAGTCAGAGGTGGCGA
AACCCGACAGGACTATAAAGATACCAGGCGTTTCCCCCTGGAAGCTCCCTCGTGCGCTCTCCTGTTCCGA
CCCTGCCGCTTACCGGATACCTGTCCGCCTTTCTCCCTTCGGGAAGCGTGGCGCTTTCTCATAGCTCACG
CTGTAGGTATCTCAGTTCGGTGTAGGTCGTTCGCTCCAAGCTGGGCTGTGTGCACGAACCCCCCGTTCAG
CCCGACCGCTGCGCCTTATCCGGTAACTATCGTCTTGAGTCCAACCCGGTAAGACACGACTTATCGCCAC
TGGCAGCAGCCACTGGTAACAGGATTAGCAGAGCGAGGTATGTAGGCGGTGCTACAGAGTTCTTGAAGTG
GTGGCCTAACTACGGCTACACTAGAAGGAC
